Addgene plasmid #17841: pCDM8-GlyCAM-1/IgG
Depositing lab: Steven Rosen. Depositing organization: University of California, San Francisco (UCSF). Publication: Sulfotransferases of two specificities function in the reconstitution of high endothelial cell ligands for L-selectin. Bistrup A, Bhakta S, Lee JK, Belov YY, Gunn MD, Zuo FR, Huang CC, Kannagi R, Rosen SD, Hemmerich S. J Cell Biol. 1999 May 17. 145(4):899-910. 10.1083/jcb.145.4.899 PubMed 10330415.
Backbone
  Vector backbone: pCDM8
  Backbone manufacturer: Invitrogen
  Backbone size w/o insert (bp): 4356
  Vector type: Mammalian Expression
Growth in bacteria
  Bacterial resistance: Ampicillin and Tetracycline, 100 & 10 μg/mL
  Growth temperature: 37°C
  Growth strain: Top10/P3
  Growth instructions: E.coli containing the P3 element
  Copy number: Low Copy
Gene/Insert
  Gene/Insert name: GlyCAM-1/IgG (alt names: GlyCAM-1 Fc; GlyCAM1)
  Species: M. musculus (mouse)
  Insert size (bp): 600
  Entrez Gene: Glycam1 (a.k.a. Sgp50)
  Cloning method: Restriction Enzyme; 5′ cloning site BamHI (unknown if destroyed); 3′ cloning site HindIII (unknown if destroyed)
  Sequencing primers: 5′ T7
Resource information
  A portion of this plasmid was derived from a plasmid made by: The pIg vector (which encodes the Fc part of human IgG1)was received by us in 1994 from David L. Simmons. In 1996 he gave us permission to distribute this vector widely. This was cloned into pCDM8 with GlyCAM-1.
Terms and licenses: Academic/Nonprofit Terms; Industry Terms: Not Available to Industry
How to cite: pCDM8-GlyCAM-1/IgG was a gift from Steven Rosen (Addgene plasmid # 17841 ; http://n2t.net/addgene:17841 ; RRID:Addgene_17841)
