[The description below was written by a language model from this plasmid's Addgene catalogue record.]
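Description:
pCDM8-GlyCAM-1/IgG is a mammalian expression plasmid built on the pCDM8 backbone (about 4.4 kb without insert). It encodes a chimeric protein in which mouse GlyCAM-1 (Glycam1, also called Sgp50) is joined to the Fc portion of human IgG1. The Fc segment came from a separate pIg vector and was combined with the GlyCAM-1 coding sequence in pCDM8. The insert is listed as roughly 600 bp and was cloned by restriction digestion between BamHI and HindIII sites; it is not known whether these sites survive. A T7 primer site lies upstream for sequencing. No feature table is provided, so the promoter, polyadenylation signal and origins are not explicitly recorded. pCDM8 is generally known as a CMV promoter-driven transient expression vector.

Propagation follows the unusual pCDM8 scheme. The plasmid does not carry conventional resistance genes. As generally understood for this backbone, it bears a suppressor tRNA marker (supF) that rescues amber-mutated ampicillin and tetracycline resistance genes on the P3 episome of the host. This explains why the record specifies a P3-containing E. coli strain, dual ampicillin and tetracycline selection, and low copy number.

GlyCAM-1 is a mucin-like glycoprotein ligand for L-selectin found on high endothelial venules. The associated publication concerns sulfotransferases that reconstitute L-selectin ligand activity. In that context the Fc fusion would serve as a secreted reporter glycoprotein. It could be co-expressed with candidate modifying enzymes in transfected mammalian cells, captured through its Fc domain, and examined for sulfation, glycosylation or selectin binding, although the record does not describe these applications explicitly.
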