>Addgene plasmid #17841 | pCDM8-GlyCAM-1/IgG | addgene partial sequence | sequence record 23774 | 17841 with T7
CGATTGGTCCTCGACTCGAGATCCATTGTGCTCTAAAGAATTCGCGGCCGCTGACCTTGTTCCAGTGCCA
CCATGAAATTCTTCACTGTCCTGCTATTTGTCAGTCTTGCTGCCACCTCTCTTGCTCTCCTGCCTGGGTC
CAAAGATGAACTTCAAATGAAGACTCAGCCCACAGATGCCATTCCAGCTGCCCAGTCCACTCCCACCAGC
TACACCAGTGAGGAGAGTACTTCCAGTAAGGACCTTTCCAAGGAGCCTTCCATCTTCAGAGAAGAGCTGA
TTTCCAAAGATAATGTGGTGATAGAATCTACCAAGCCAGAGAATCAAGAGGCCCAGGATGGGCTCAGGAG
CGGGTCATCTCAGCTGGAAGAGACCACAAGACCCACCACCTCAGCTGCAACCACCTCAGAGGAAAATCTG
ACCAAGTCAAGCCAGACAGTGGAGGAAGAACTGGGTAAAATAATTGAAGGATTTGTAACTGGTGCAGAAG
ACATAATCTCTGGTGCCAGTCGTATCACGAAGTCAACAGGTAAGTGGATCCGGAGGGAGGGTGTCTGCTG
GAAGCAGGCTCAGCGCTCCTGCCTGGACGCATCCCGGCTATGCAGCCCCAGTCCAGGGCAGCAAGGCAGG
CCGCGTTTGCCTCTTCNCNCGGNGNGCTCTCTGCNTGGCCCCACTCATGGTNTCAGGGAGAGGGTCTTCT
GGCTTTTTCCCCAGGCTCTGGGCAGGCACAGGCTAGGTGCCCCTAACCCAGGNCCTGCNACAAAGGGCA
